Addgene plasmid #126083: pBbA10a-RFP
Purpose: Constitutive expression vector for Escherichia coli. BglBrick compatible.
Depositing lab: Nigel Scrutton. Depositing organization: University of Manchester. Publication: SelProm: A Queryable and Predictive Expression Vector Selection Tool for Escherichia coli. Jervis AJ, Carbonell P, Taylor S, Sung R, Dunstan MS, Robinson CJ, Breitling R, Takano E, Scrutton NS. ACS Synth Biol. 2019 Mar 18. doi: 10.1021/acssynbio.8b00399. PubMed 30870592.
Backbone
  Vector backbone: pBb
  Backbone size w/o insert (bp): 2168
  Vector type: Bacterial Expression, Synthetic Biology
Growth in bacteria
  Bacterial resistance: Ampicillin, 100 μg/mL
  Growth temperature: 37°C
  Growth strain: DH5alpha
  Copy number: High Copy
Gene/Insert
  Gene/Insert name: RFP
  Species: Synthetic
  Insert size (bp): 678
  Promoter: J23116
  Cloning method: Unknown
  Sequencing primers: 5′ GTTATTGTCTCATGAGCGGATAC
Terms and licenses: Academic/Nonprofit Terms; Industry Terms: Not Available to Industry
Depositor comments: Cloning method was In-Fusion.
How to cite: pBbA10a-RFP was a gift from Nigel Scrutton (Addgene plasmid # 126083 ; http://n2t.net/addgene:126083 ; RRID:Addgene_126083)
