[The description below was written by a language model from this plasmid's Addgene catalogue record and pLannotate feature annotations shown in this document.]
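Description:
pBbA10a-RFP is a small (about 2.8 kb) bacterial expression plasmid built on the pBb (BglBrick) vector framework for constitutive gene expression in Escherichia coli. It replicates from a p15A origin and is selected with ampicillin through a β-lactamase gene driven by its own bla promoter and followed by the lambda t0 terminator. The catalogue entry lists the plasmid as high copy, whereas p15A is generally regarded as a medium-copy origin that is compatible with ColE1-type plasmids, so the two sources do not fully agree on this point. The annotation also flags a short fragment resembling the RSF origin next to p15A. It is only a partial match, so it is probably not a functional second replicon.

The payload is a 678 bp synthetic red fluorescent protein coding sequence, identified in the feature table as mRFP1, the monomeric DsRed derivative. According to the catalogue it is expressed from J23116, a member of the Anderson family of constitutive sigma-70 promoters. The automated annotation instead reports a partial match to the closely related J23119 at that position, which is expected given how similar these promoters are, and the catalogue assignment should be taken as the intended identity. Transcription is stopped downstream by tandem rrnB T1 and T7Te terminators, which insulate the cassette from the rest of the plasmid.

Because no inducer is needed, RFP fluorescence gives a direct readout of promoter and vector strength. The BglBrick-compatible layout allows the reporter to be exchanged for a gene of interest by standardized cloning. The plasmid was deposited in connection with a tool for selecting and predicting the behaviour of E. coli expression vectors.
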