Features (pLannotate 1.2.2; 9 found; start..end, strand, type, name):
      7..29      +  promoter       J23119(SpeI) promoter (fragment): bacterial promoter (Registry of Standard Biological Parts BBa J23119) modified to end with an SpeI site
     87..764     +  CDS            mRFP1: monomeric derivative of DsRed (Campbell et al., 2002)
    797..868     +  terminator     rrnB T1 terminator: transcription terminator T1 from the E. coli rrnB gene
    884..911     +  terminator     T7Te terminator: phage T7 early transcription terminator
    930..985     -  rep_origin     RSF ori (fragment): Plasmids containing the RSF 1030 origin of replication can be propagated in E. coli cells that contain additional plasmids with compatible origins.
   1073..1618    -  rep_origin     p15A ori: Plasmids containing the medium-copy-number p15A origin of replication can be propagated in E. coli cells that contain a second plasmid with the ColE1 origin.
   1732..1826    -  terminator     lambda t0 terminator: transcription terminator from phage lambda
   1856..2716    -  CDS            AmpR: β-lactamase; bla; confers resistance to ampicillin, carbenicillin, and related antibiotics
   2717..2821    -  promoter       AmpR promoter: bla
>Addgene plasmid #126083 | pBbA10a-RFP | addgene full sequence | sequence record 246510 | Addgene NGS Result
GACGTCTTGACAGCTAGCTCAGTCCTAGGGACTATGCTAGCAGGTTTAATCGAATTCAAAAGATCTTTTA
AGAAGGAGATATACATATGGCGAGTAGCGAAGACGTTATCAAAGAGTTCATGCGTTTCAAAGTTCGTATG
GAAGGTTCCGTTAACGGTCACGAGTTCGAAATCGAAGGTGAAGGTGAAGGTCGTCCGTACGAAGGTACCC
AGACCGCTAAACTGAAAGTTACCAAAGGTGGTCCGCTGCCGTTCGCTTGGGACATCCTGTCCCCGCAGTT
CCAGTACGGTTCCAAAGCTTACGTTAAACACCCGGCTGACATCCCGGACTACCTGAAACTGTCCTTCCCG
GAAGGTTTCAAATGGGAACGTGTTATGAACTTCGAAGACGGTGGTGTTGTTACCGTTACCCAGGACTCCT
CCCTGCAAGACGGTGAGTTCATCTACAAAGTTAAACTGCGTGGTACCAACTTCCCGTCCGACGGTCCGGT
TATGCAGAAAAAAACCATGGGTTGGGAAGCTTCCACCGAACGTATGTACCCGGAAGACGGTGCTCTGAAA
GGTGAAATCAAAATGCGTCTGAAACTGAAAGACGGTGGTCACTACGACGCTGAAGTTAAAACCACCTACA
TGGCTAAAAAACCGGTTCAGCTGCCGGGTGCTTACAAAACCGACATCAAACTGGACATCACCTCCCACAA
CGAAGACTACACCATCGTTGAACAGTACGAACGTGCTGAAGGTCGTCACTCCACCGGTGCTTAAGGATCC
AAACTCGAGTAAGGATCTCCAGGCATCAAATAAAACGAAAGGCTCAGTCGAAAGACTGGGCCTTTCGTTT
TATCTGTTGTTTGTCGGTGAACGCTCTCTACTAGAGTCACACTGGCTCACCTTCGGGTGGGCCTTTCTGC
GTTTATACCTAGGGATATATTCCGCTTCCTCGCTCACTGACTCGCTACGCTCGGTCGTTCGACTGCGGCG
AGCGGAAATGGCTTACGAACGGGGCGGAGATTTCCTGGAAGATGCCAGGAAGATACTTAACAGGGAAGTG
AGAGGGCCGCGGCAAAGCCGTTTTTCCATAGGCTCCGCCCCCCTGACAAGCATCACGAAATCTGACGCTC
AAATCAGTGGTGGCGAAACCCGACAGGACTATAAAGATACCAGGCGTTTCCCCCTGGCGGCTCCCTCGTG
CGCTCTCCTGTTCCTGCCTTTCGGTTTACCGGTGTCATTCCGCTGTTATGGCCGCGTTTGTCTCATTCCA
CGCCTGACACTCAGTTCCGGGTAGGCAGTTCGCTCCAAGCTGGACTGTATGCACGAACCCCCCGTTCAGT
CCGACCGCTGCGCCTTATCCGGTAACTATCGTCTTGAGTCCAACCCGGAAAGACATGCAAAAGCACCACT
GGCAGCAGCCACTGGTAATTGATTTAGAGGAGTTAGTCTTGAAGTCATGCGCCGGTTAAGGCTAAACTGA
AAGGACAAGTTTTGGTGACTGCGCTCCTCCAAGCCAGTTACCTCGGTTCAAAGAGTTGGTAGCTCAGAGA
ACCTTCGAAAAACCGCCCTGCAAGGCGGTTTTTTCGTTTTCAGAGCAAGAGATTACGCGCAGACCAAAAC
GATCTCAAGAAGATCATCTTATTAATCAGATAAAATATTTCTAGATTTCAGTGCAATTTATCTCTTCAAA
TGTAGCACCTGAAGTCAGCCCCATACGATATAAGTTGTTACTAGTGCTTGGATTCTCACCAATAAAAAAC
GCCCGGCGGCAACCGAGCGTTCTGAACAAATCCAGATGGAGTTCTGAGGTCATTACTGGATCTATCAACA
GGAGTCCAAGCGAGCTCGTAAACTTGGTCTGACAGTTACCAATGCTTAATCAGTGAGGCACCTATCTCAG
CGATCTGTCTATTTCGTTCATCCATAGTTGCCTGACTCCCCGTCGTGTAGATAACTACGATACGGGAGGG
CTTACCATCTGGCCCCAGTGCTGCAATGATACCGCGAGACCCACGCTCACCGGCTCCAGATTTATCAGCA
ATAAACCAGCCAGCCGGAAGGGCCGAGCGCAGAAGTGGTCCTGCAACTTTATCCGCCTCCATCCAGTCTA
TTAATTGTTGCCGGGAAGCTAGAGTAAGTAGTTCGCCAGTTAATAGTTTGCGCAACGTTGTTGCCATTGC
TACAGGCATCGTGGTGTCACGCTCGTCGTTTGGTATGGCTTCATTCAGCTCCGGTTCCCAACGATCAAGG
CGAGTTACATGATCCCCCATGTTGTGCAAAAAAGCGGTTAGCTCCTTCGGTCCTCCGATCGTTGTCAGAA
GTAAGTTGGCCGCAGTGTTATCACTCATGGTTATGGCAGCACTGCATAATTCTCTTACTGTCATGCCATC
CGTAAGATGCTTTTCTGTGACTGGTGAGTACTCAACCAAGTCATTCTGAGAATAGTGTATGCGGCGACCG
AGTTGCTCTTGCCCGGCGTCAATACGGGATAATACCGCGCCACATAGCAGAACTTTAAAAGTGCTCATCA
TTGGAAAACGTTCTTCGGGGCGAAAACTCTCAAGGATCTTACCGCTGTTGAGATCCAGTTCGATGTAACC
CACTCGTGCACCCAACTGATCTTCAGCATCTTTTACTTTCACCAGCGTTTCTGGGTGAGCAAAAACAGGA
AGGCAAAATGCCGCAAAAAAGGGAATAAGGGCGACACGGAAATGTTGAATACTCATACTCTTCCTTTTTC
AATATTATTGAAGCATTTATCAGGGTTATTGTCTCATGAGCGGATACATATTTGAATGTATTTAGAAAAA
TAAACAAATAGGGGTTCCGCGCACATTTCCCCGAAAAGTGCCACCT
